>Addgene plasmid #86831 | GFP-JNK2 | addgene full sequence | sequence record 172462 | Addgene NGS Result
TTTTGCTCACATGTTCTTTCCTGCGTTATCCCCTGATTCTGTGGATAACCGTATTACCGCCATGCATTAG
TTATTAATAGTAATCAATTACGGGGTCATTAGTTCATAGCCCATATATGGAGTTCCGCGTTACATAACTT
ACGGTAAATGGCCCGCCTGGCTGACCGCCCAACGACCCCCGCCCATTGACGTCAATAATGACGTATGTTC
CCATAGTAACGCCAATAGGGACTTTCCATTGACGTCAATGGGTGGAGTATTTACGGTAAACTGCCCACTT
GGCAGTACATCAAGTGTATCATATGCCAAGTACGCCCCCTATTGACGTCAATGACGGTAAATGGCCCGCC
TGGCATTATGCCCAGTACATGACCTTATGGGACTTTCCTACTTGGCAGTACATCTACGTATTAGTCATCG
CTATTACCATGGTGATGCGGTTTTGGCAGTACATCAATGGGCGTGGATAGCGGTTTGACTCACGGGGATT
TCCAAGTCTCCACCCCATTGACGTCAATGGGAGTTTGTTTTGGCACCAAAATCAACGGGACTTTCCAAAA
TGTCGTAACAACTCCGCCCCATTGACGCAAATGGGCGGTAGGCGTGTACGGTGGGAGGTCTATATAAGCA
GAGCTGGTTTAGTGAACCGTCAGATCCGCTAGCGCTACCGGTCGCCACCATGGTGAGCAAGGGCGAGGAG
CTGTTCACCGGGGTGGTGCCCATCCTGGTCGAGCTGGACGGCGACGTAAACGGCCACAAGTTCAGCGTGT
CCGGCGAGGGCGAGGGCGATGCCACCTACGGCAAGCTGACCCTGAAGTTCATCTGCACCACCGGCAAGCT
GCCCGTGCCCTGGCCCACCCTCGTGACCACCCTGACCTACGGCGTGCAGTGCTTCAGCCGCTACCCCGAC
CACATGAAGCAGCACGACTTCTTCAAGTCCGCCATGCCCGAAGGCTACGTCCAGGAGCGCACCATCTTCT
TCAAGGACGACGGCAACTACAAGACCCGCGCCGAGGTGAAGTTCGAGGGCGACACCCTGGTGAACCGCAT
CGAGCTGAAGGGCATCGACTTCAAGGAGGACGGCAACATCCTGGGGCACAAGCTGGAGTACAACTACAAC
AGCCACAACGTCTATATCATGGCCGACAAGCAGAAGAACGGCATCAAGGTGAACTTCAAGATCCGCCACA
ACATCGAGGACGGCAGCGTGCAGCTCGCCGACCACTACCAGCAGAACACCCCCATCGGCGACGGCCCCGT
GCTGCTGCCCGACAACCACTACCTGAGCACCCAGTCCGCCCTGAGCAAAGACCCCAACGAGAAGCGCGAT
CACATGGTCCTGCTGGAGTTCGTGACCGCCGCCGGGATCACTCTCGGCATGGACGAGCTGTACAAGTCCG
GACTCAGATCTCGAGCTCAAGCTTCGAATTCCATGAGCGACAGTAAATGTGACAGTCAGTTTTATAGTGT
GCAAGTGGCAGACTCAACCTTCACTGTCCTAAAACGTTACCAGCAGCTGAAACCAATTGGCTCTGGGGCC
CAAGGGATTGTTTGTGCTGCATTTGATACAGTTCTTGGGATAAATGTTGCAGTCAAGAAACTAAGCCGTC
CTTTTCAGAACCAAACTCATGCAAAGAGAGCTTATCGTGAACTTGTCCTCTTAAAATGTGTCAATCATAA
AAATATAATTAGTTTGTTAAATGTGTTTACACCACAAAAAACTCTAGAAGAATTTCAAGATGTGTATTTG
GTTATGGAATTAATGGATGCTAACTTATGTCAGGTTATTCACATGGAGCTGGATCATGAAAGAATGTCCT
ACCTTCTTTACCAGATGCTTTGTGGTATTAAACATCTGCATTCAGCTGGTATAATTCATAGAGATTTGAA
GCCTAGCAACATTGTTGTGAAATCAGACTGCACCCTGAAGATCCTTGACTTTGGCCTGGCCCGGACAGCG
TGCACTAACTTCATGATGACCCCTTACGTGGTGACACGGTACTACCGGGCGCCCGAAGTCATCCTGGGTA
TGGGCTACAAAGAGAACGTTGATATCTGGTCAGTGGGTTGCATCATGGGAGAGCTGGTGAAAGGTTGTGT
GATATTCCAAGGCACTGACCATATTGATCAGTGGAATAAAGTTATTGAGCAGCTGGGAACACCATCAGCA
GAGTTCATGAAGAAACTTCAGCCAACTGTGAGGAATTATGTCGAAAACAGACCAAAGTATCCTGGAATCA
AATTTGAAGAACTCTTTCCAGATTGGATATTCCCATCAGAATCTGAGCGAGACAAAATAAAAACAAGTCA
AGCCAGAGATCTGTTATCAAAAATGTTAGTGATTGATCCTGACAAGCGGATCTCTGTAGACGAAGCTCTG
CGTCACCCATACATCACTGTTTGGTATGACCCCGCCGAAGCAGAAGCCCCACCACCTCAAATTTATGATG
CCCAGTTGGAAGAAAGAGAACATGCAATTGAAGAATGGAAAGAGCTAATTTACAAAGAAGTCATGGATTG
GGAAGAAAGAAGCAAGAATGGTGTTGTAAAAGATCAGCCTTCAGATGCAGCAGTAAGTAGCAACGCCACT
CCTTCTCAGTCTTCATCGATCAATGACATTTCATCCATGTCCACTGAGCAGACGCTGGCCTCAGACACAG
ACAGCAGTCTTGATGCCTCGACGGGACCCCTTGAAGGCTGTCGATGGGATCCACCGGATCTAGATAACTG
ATCATAATCAGCCATACCACATTTGTAGAGGTTTTACTTGCTTTAAAAAACCTCCCACACCTCCCCCTGA
ACCTGAAACATAAAATGAATGCAATTGTTGTTGTTAACTTGTTTATTGCAGCTTATAATGGTTACAAATA
AAGCAATAGCATCACAAATTTCACAAATAAAGCATTTTTTTCACTGCATTCTAGTTGTGGTTTGTCCAAA
CTCATCAATGTATCTTAACGCGTAAATTGTAAGCGTTAATATTTTGTTAAAATTCGCGTTAAATTTTTGT
TAAATCAGCTCATTTTTTAACCAATAGGCCGAAATCGGCAAAATCCCTTATAAATCAAAAGAATAGACCG
AGATAGGGT
[37 nt withheld, positions 3090-3126]
AAAGAACGTGGACTCCAACGTCAAAGG
[49 nt withheld, positions 3154-3202]
T
[91 nt withheld, positions 3204-3294]
G
[124 nt withheld, positions 3296-3419]
CAGGTGGCACTTTTCGGGGAAATGTGCGCGGAACCCCTATTTGTTTATTTTTCTAAATACATTCAAATAT
GTATCCGCTCATGAGACAATAACCCTGATAAATGCTTCAATAATATTGAAAAAGGAAGAGTCCTGAGGCG
GAAAGAACCAGCTGTGGAATGTGTGTCAGTTAGGGTGTGGAAAGTCCCCAGGCTCCCCAGCAGGCAGAAG
TATGCAAAGCATGCATCTCAATTAGTCAGCAACCAGGTGTGGAAAGTCCCCAGGCTCCCCAGCAGGCAGA
AGTATGCAAAGCATGCATCTCAATTAGTCAGCAACCATAGTCCCGCCCCTAACTCCGCCCATCCCGCCCC
TAACTCCGCCCAGTTCCGCCCATTCTCCGCCCCATGGCTGACTAATTTTTTTTATTTATGCAGAGGCCGA
GGCCGCCTCGGCCTCTGAGCTATTCCAGAAGTAGTGAGGAGGCTTTTTTGGAGGCCTAGGCTTTTGCAAA
GATCGATCAAGAGACAGGATGAGGATCGTTTCGCATGATTGAACAAGATGGATTGCACGCAGGTTCTCCG
GCCGCTTGGGTGGAGAGGCTATTCGGCTATGACTGGGCACAACAGACAATCGGCTGCTCTGATGCCGCCG
TGTTCCGGCTGTCAGCGCAGGGGCGCCCGGTTCTTTTTGTCAAGACCGACCTGTCCGGTGCCCTGAATGA
ACTGCAAGACGAGGCAGCGCGGCTATCGTGGCTGGCCACGACGGGCGTTCCTTGCGCAGCTGTGCTCGAC
GTTGTCACTGAAGCGGGAAGGGACTGGCTGCTATTGGGCGAAGTGCCGGGGCAGGATCTCCTGTCATCTC
ACCTTGCTCCTGCCGAGAAAGTATCCATCATGGCTGATGCAATGCGGCGGCTGCATACGCTTGATCCGGC
TACCTGCCCATTCGACCACCAAGCGAAACATCGCATCGAGCGAGCACGTACTCGGATGGAAGCCGGTCTT
GTCGATCAGGATGATCTGGACGAAGAGCATCAGGGGCTCGCGCCAGCCGAACTGTTCGCCAGGCTCAAGG
CGAGCATGCCCGACGGCGAGGATCTCGTCGTGACCCATGGCGATGCCTGCTTGCCGAATATCATGGTGGA
AAATGGCCGCTTTTCTGGATTCATCGACTGTGGCCGGCTGGGTGTGGCGGACCGCTATCAGGACATAGCG
TTGGCTACCCGTGATATTGCTGAAGAGCTTGGCGGCGAATGGGCTGACCGCTTCCTCGTGCTTTACGGTA
TCGCCGCTCCCGATTCGCAGCGCATCGCCTTCTATCGCCTTCTTGACGAGTTCTTCTGAGCGGGACTCTG
GGGTTCGAAATGACCGACCAAGCGACGCCCAACCTGCCATCACGAGATTTCGATTCCACCGCCGCCTTCT
ATGAAAGGTTGGGCTTCGGAATCGTTTTCCGGGACGCCGGCTGGATGATCCTCCAGCGCGGGGATCTCAT
GCTGGAGTTCTTCGCCCACCCTAGGGGGAGGCTAACTGAAACACGGAAGGAGACAATACCGGAAGGAACC
CGCGCTATGACGGCAATAAAAAGACAGAATAAAACGCACGGTGTTGGGTCGTTTGTTCATAAACGCGGGG
TTCGGTCCCAGGGCTGGCACTCTGTCGATACCCCACCGAGACCCCATTGGGGCCAATACGCCCGCGTTTC
TTCCTTTTCCCCACCCCACCCCCCAAGTTCGGGTGAAGGCCCAGGGCTCGCAGCCAACGTCGGGGCGGCA
GGCCCTGCCATAGCCTCAGGTTACTCATATATACTTTAGATTGATTTAAAACTTCATTTTTAATTTAAAA
GGATCTAGGTGAAGATCCTTTTTGATAATCTCATGACCAAAATCCCTTAACGTGAGTTTTCGTTCCACTG
AGCGTCAGACCCCGTAGAAAAGATCAAAGGATCTTCTTGAGATCCTTTTTTTCTGCGCGTAATCTGCTGC
TTGCAAACAAAAAAACCACCGCTACCAGCGGTGGTTTGTTTGCCGGATCAAGAGCTACCAACTCTTTTTC
CGAAGGTAACTGGCTTCAGCAGAGCGCAGATACCAAATACTGTTCTTCTAGTGTAGCCGTAGTTAGGCCA
CCACTTCAAGAACTCTGTAGCACCGCCTACATACCTCGCTCTGCTAATCCTGTTACCAGTGGCTGCTGCC
AGTGGCGATAAGTCGTGTCTTACCGGGTTGGACTCAAGACGATAGTTACCGGATAAGGCGCAGCGGTCGG
GCTGAACGGGGGGTTCGTGCACACAGCCCAGCTTGGAGCGAACGACCTACACCGAACTGAGATACCTACA
GCGTGAGCTATGAGAAAGCGCCACGCTTCCCGAAGGGAGAAAGGCGGACAGGTATCCGGTAAGCGGCAGG
GTCGGAACAGGAGAGCGCACGAGGGAGCTTCCAGGGGGAAACGCCTGGTATCTTTATAGTCCTGTCGGGT
TTCGCCACCTCTGACTTGAGCGTCGATTTTTGTGATGCTCGTCAGGGGGGCGGAGCCTATGGAAAAACGC
CAGCAACGCGGCCTTTTTACGGTTCCTGGCCTTTTGCTGGCC
Features (pLannotate 1.2.2; 16 found; start..end, strand, type, name):
      1..60      +  rep_origin     RSF ori (fragment): Plasmids containing the RSF 1030 origin of replication can be propagated in E. coli cells that contain additional plasmids with compatible origins.
    128..431     +  enhancer       CMV enhancer: human cytomegalovirus immediate early enhancer
    432..635     +  promoter       CMV promoter: human cytomegalovirus (CMV) immediate early promoter
    680..1396    +  CDS            EGFP: EGFP is a basic (constitutively fluorescent) green fluorescent protein published in 1996, derived from Aequorea victoria. It is reported to be a rapidly-maturing weak dimer with moderate acid sensitivity.
   1397..1431    +  misc_feature   MCS (fragment): multiple cloning site
   1433..2704    +  CDS            MAPK9: MK09_HUMAN - Also known as JNK2, PRKM9, SAPK1A. Experimental evidence at protein level: Swiss-Prot protein existence level 1. MAPK9 isoforms display different binding patterns: alpha-1 and alpha-2 preferentially bind to JUN, whereas beta-1 and beta-2 bind to ATF2. However, there is no correlation between binding and phosphorylation, which is achieved at about the same efficiency by all isoforms. JUNB is not a substrate for JNK2 alpha-2, and JUND binds only weakly to it. From Homo sapiens (Human).
   2729..2813    +  CDS            large T antigen (fragment): large T antigen from SV40 (simian virus 40)
   2836..2957    +  polyA_signal   SV40 poly(A) signal: SV40 polyadenylation signal
   2991..3419    -  rep_origin     f1 ori (sequence partly withheld): f1 bacteriophage origin of replication; arrow indicates direction of (+) strand synthesis
   3446..3550    +  promoter       AmpR promoter: bla
   3552..3909    +  promoter       SV40 promoter: SV40 enhancer and early promoter
   3944..4738    +  CDS            NeoR/KanR: aminoglycoside phosphotransferase from Tn5; aph(3')-II (or nptII); confers resistance to neomycin, kanamycin, and G418 (Geneticin®)
   4759..4911    +  CDS            ble (fragment): BLE_KLEPN - Experimental evidence at protein level: Swiss-Prot protein existence level 1. Binding protein with a strong affinity to the bleomycin family of antibiotics. Binds to CL990; an antimitotic-antibiotic compound. From Klebsiella pneumoniae.
   4970..5017    +  polyA_signal   HSV TK poly(A) signal: herpes simplex virus thymidine kinase polyadenylation signal (Cole and Stacy, 1985)
   5108..5124    -  polyA_signal   bGH poly(A) signal (fragment): bovine growth hormone polyadenylation signal
   5346..5934    +  rep_origin     ori: high-copy-number ColE1/pMB1/pBR322/pUC origin of replication
