[The description below was written by a language model from this plasmid's Addgene catalogue record and pLannotate feature annotations shown in this document.]
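Description:
GFP-JNK2 is a mammalian expression plasmid built on the Clontech pEGFP-C1 backbone, carrying human JNK2 (MAPK9, mitogen-activated protein kinase 9) fused to the C-terminus of EGFP. The sequenced record is about 6 kb. The JNK2 coding sequence was inserted between the EcoRI and BamHI sites of the multiple cloning site, both of which remain intact, so that it lies directly downstream of EGFP with a short stretch of residual polylinker acting as the linker. Transcription of the fusion is driven by the human cytomegalovirus immediate-early enhancer and promoter and terminated by the SV40 polyadenylation signal, giving strong constitutive expression in most transfected mammalian cell lines. The record does not state which JNK2 splice isoform was cloned.

The plasmid replicates in E. coli from a high-copy ColE1/pUC-type origin and also carries an f1 phage origin for single-stranded DNA production. A single Tn5 aminoglycoside phosphotransferase gene (NeoR/KanR) serves both hosts. A bacterial bla-type promoter drives it for kanamycin selection in E. coli, while the adjacent SV40 enhancer/early promoter, paired with the HSV TK polyadenylation signal, expresses it in mammalian cells for G418 selection of stable lines. The short annotated fragments (RSF ori, large T antigen, ble, bGH poly(A)) are most likely partial sequence matches within backbone regions rather than functional elements.

The construct lets the kinase be followed by fluorescence in live or fixed cells. The associated publication concerns importin-mediated nuclear translocation of MAP kinases, which fits its use for tracking JNK2 subcellular localisation.
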