Addgene plasmid #86831: GFP-JNK2
Purpose: mammalian expression of GFP-JNK2
Depositing lab: Rony Seger. Depositing organization: Weizmann Institute of Science. Publication: Beta-like importins mediate the nuclear translocation of mitogen-activated protein kinases. Zehorai E, Seger R. Mol Cell Biol. 2014 Jan;34(2):259-70. doi: 10.1128/MCB.00799-13. Epub 2013 Nov 11. PubMed 24216760.
Backbone
  Vector backbone: pEGFP-C1
  Backbone manufacturer: Clontech
  Vector type: Mammalian Expression
  Selectable markers: Neomycin (select with G418)
Growth in bacteria
  Bacterial resistance: Kanamycin, 50 μg/mL
  Growth temperature: 37°C
  Growth strain: DH5alpha
  Copy number: High Copy
Gene/Insert
  Gene/Insert name: JNK2 (alt name: mitogen-activated protein kinase 9)
  Species: H. sapiens (human)
  Entrez Gene: MAPK9 (a.k.a. JNK-55, JNK2, JNK2A, JNK2ALPHA, JNK2B, JNK2BETA, PRKM9, SAPK, SAPK1a, p54a, p54aSAPK)
  Promoter: CMV
  Tag / fusion protein: EGFP (N terminal on backbone)
  Cloning method: Restriction Enzyme; 5′ cloning site EcoRI (not destroyed); 3′ cloning site BamHI (not destroyed)
  Sequencing primers: 5′ EGFP-C; 3′ SV40pA-R
Terms and licenses: Academic/Nonprofit Terms; Industry Terms: Not Available to Industry
How to cite: GFP-JNK2 was a gift from Rony Seger (Addgene plasmid # 86831 ; http://n2t.net/addgene:86831 ; RRID:Addgene_86831)
